>Addgene plasmid #200539 | pMC-ME_T2A-BFP-P2A-NTRv2-pA ORF-1 | addgene full sequence | sequence record 394645 | Addgene NGS Result
GCGGATTTGTCCTACTCAGGAGAGCGTTCACCGACAAACAACAGATAAAACGAAAGGCCCAGTCTTCCGA
CTGAGCCTTTCGTTTTATTTGATGCCTGGCAGTTCCCTACTCTCGCGTTAACGCTAGCATGGATGTTTTC
CCAGTCACGACGTTGTAAAACGACGGCCAGTCTTAAGCTCGGGCCCGGTCTCTAGTCGAGGGCAGAGGCA
GTCTGCTGACATGCGGTGACGTGGAAGAGAATCCCGGCCCTAGCGAGCTGATTAAGGAGAACATGCACAT
GAAGCTGTACATGGAGGGCACCGTGGACAACCATCACTTCAAGTGCACATCCGAGGGCGAAGGCAAGCCC
TACGAGGGCACCCAGACCATGAGAATCAAGGTGGTCGAGGGCGGCCCTCTCCCCTTCGCCTTCGACATCC
TGGCTACTAGCTTCCTCTACGGCAGCAAGACCTTCATCAACCACACCCAGGGCATCCCCGACTTCTTCAA
GCAGTCCTTCCCTGAGGGCTTCACATGGGAGAGAGTCACCACATACGAAGACGGGGGCGTGCTGACCGCT
ACCCAGGACACCAGCCTCCAGGACGGCTGCCTCATCTACAACGTCAAGATCAGAGGGGTGAACTTCACAT
CCAACGGCCCTGTGATGCAGAAGAAAACACTCGGCTGGGAGGCCTTCACCGAGACGCTGTACCCCGCTGA
CGGCGGCCTGGAAGGCAGAAACGACATGGCCCTGAAGCTCGTGGGCGGGAGCCATCTGATCGCAAACATC
AAGACCACATATAGATCCAAGAAACCCGCTAAGAACCTCAAGATGCCTGGCGTCTACTATGTGGACTACA
GACTGGAAAGAATCAAGGAGGCCAACAACGAGACGTACGTCGAGCAGCACGAGGTGGCAGTGGCCAGATA
CTGCGACCTCCCTAGCAAACTGGGGCACAAGCTTAATGGAAGCGGAGCTACTAACTTCAGCCTGCTGAAG
CAGGCTGGAGACGTGGAGGAGAACCCCGGGCCTATGACTATTGTTCAAGCTGCCCAATCCCGCTACTCCA
CCAAAGCCTTTGATGCTTCGCGCAAATTGCCTGAAGAGAAAGTCGCGGCAGTGAAAGAGTTAATCCGCAT
GAGTGCGTCCAGTGTCAACTCGCAACCTTGGCATTTTATTGTCGCGAGCAGTGAAGAGGGAAAAGCGCGC
ATCGCCAAAGCAACACAAGGTGGTTTTGCTGCTAATGAGCGCAAGATTTTGGATGCTTCTCACGTTGTGG
TGTTCTGCGCCAAAACGGCGATTGATGAAGCGTACCTACTCGACCTTTTGGAAAGCGAAGACAAAGATGG
CCGCTACGCCGATGTCGAAGCAAAAAATGGCATGCACGCTGGTCGTTCATTTTTCGTCAACATGCACCGC
TTTGACTTGAAAGACGCGCATCACTGGATGGAAAAGCAAGTTTACCTCAATGTGGGGACGCTGCTATTGG
GTGCTTCTGCGATGGAGATCGACGCGGTGCCAATTGAAGGCTTCGATGCCAAGGTGCTTGATGAGGAGTT
TGGTCTGCGTGAGAAGGGCTTTACCAGCGTGGTGATTGTGCCGCTGGGTTACCATAGCGAAGACGATTTT
AATGCTAAGCTGCCAAAATCACGTTGGTCAGCAGAGACTGTTTTTACCGAAATCTAACTCGAGTCTAGAA
CTATAGTGAGTCGTATTACGTAGATCCAGACATGATAAGATACATTGATGAGTTTGGACAAACCACAACT
AGAATGCAGTGAAAAAAATGCTTTATTTGTGAAATTTGTGATGCTATTGCTTTATTTGTAACCATTATAA
GCTGCAATAAACAAGTTAACAACAACAATTGCATTCATTTTATGTTTCAGGTTCAGGGGGAGGTGTGGGA
GGTTTTTTAATTCCTCAAGAGACCTCTAGACCAGCCAGGACAGAAATGCCTCGACTTCGCTGCTACCCAA
GGTTGCCGGGTGACGCACACCGTGGAAACGGATGAAGGCACGAACCCAGTGGACATAAGCCTGTTCGGTT
CGTAAGCTGTAATGCAAGTAGCGTATGCGCTCACGCAACTGGTCCAGAACCTTGACCGAACGCAGCGGTG
GTAACGGCGCAGTGGCGGTTTTCATGGCTTGTTATGACTGTTTTTTTGGGGTACAGTCTATGCCTCGGGC
ATCCAAGCAGCAAGCGCGTTACGCCGTGGGTCGATGTTTGATGTTATGGAGCAGCAACGATGTTACGCAG
CAGGGCAGTCGCCCTAAAACAAAGTTAAACATTATGAGGGAAGCGGTGATCGCCGAAGTATCGACTCAAC
TATCAGAGGTAGTTGGCGTCATCGAGCGCCATCTCGAACCGACGTTGCTGGCCGTACATTTGTACGGCTC
CGCAGTGGATGGCGGCCTGAAGCCACACAGTGATATTGATTTGCTGGTTACGGTGACCGTAAGGCTTGAT
GAAACAACGCGGCGAGCTTTGATCAACGACCTTTTGGAAACTTCGGCTTCCCCTGGAGAGAGCGAGATTC
TCCGCGCTGTAGAAGTCACCATTGTTGTGCACGACGACATCATTCCGTGGCGTTATCCAGCTAAGCGCGA
ACTGCAATTTGGAGAATGGCAGCGCAATGACATTCTTGCAGGTATCTTCGAGCCAGCCACGATCGACATT
GATCTGGCTATCTTGCTGACAAAAGCAAGAGAACATAGCGTTGCCTTGGTAGGTCCAGCGGCGGAGGAAC
TCTTTGATCCGGTTCCTGAACAGGATCTATTTGAGGCGCTAAATGAAACCTTAACGCTATGGAACTCGCC
GCCCGACTGGGCTGGCGATGAGCGAAATGTAGTGCTTACGTTGTCCCGCATTTGGTACAGCGCAGTAACC
GGCAAAATCGCGCCGAAGGATGTCGCTGCCGACTGGGCAATGGAGCGCCTGCCGGCCCAGTATCAGCCCG
TCATACTTGAAGCTAGACAGGCTTATCTTGGACAAGAAGAAGATCGCTTGGCCTCGCGCGCAGATCAGTT
GGAAGAATTTGTCCACTACGTGAAAGGCGAGATCACCAAGGTAGTCGGCAAATAACCCTCGAGCCACCCA
TGACCAAAATCCCTTAACGTGAGTTACGCGTCGTTCCACTGAGCGTCAGACCCCGTAGAAAAGATCAAAG
GATCTTCTTGAGATCCTTTTTTTCTGCGCGTAATCTGCTGCTTGCAAACAAAAAAACCACCGCTACCAGC
GGTGGTTTGTTTGCCGGATCAAGAGCTACCAACTCTTTTTCCGAAGGTAACTGGCTTCAGCAGAGCGCAG
ATACCAAATACTGTTCTTCTAGTGTAGCCGTAGTTAGGCCACCACTTCAAGAACTCTGTAGCACCGCCTA
CATACCTCGCTCTGCTAATCCTGTTACCAGTGGCTGCTGCCAGTGGCGATAAGTCGTGTCTTACCGGGTT
GGACTCAAGACGATAGTTACCGGATAAGGCGCAGCGGTCGGGCTGAACGGGGGGTTCGTGCACACAGCCC
AGCTTGGAGCGAACGACCTACACCGAACTGAGATACCTACAGCGTGAGCTATGAGAAAGCGCCACGCTTC
CCGAAGGGAGAAAGGCGGACAGGTATCCGGTAAGCGGCAGGGTCGGAACAGGAGAGCGCACGAGGGAGCT
TCCAGGGGGAAACGCCTGGTATCTTTATAGTCCTGTCGGGTTTCGCCACCTCTGACTTGAGCGTCGATTT
TTGTGATGCTCGTCAGGGGGGCGGAGCCTATGGAAAAACGCCAGCAACGCGGCCTTTTTACGGTTCCTGG
CCTTTTGCTGGCCTTTTGCTCACATGTTCTTTCCTGCGTTATCCCCTGATTCTGTGGATAACCGTATTAC
CGCCTTTGAGTGAGCTGATACCGCTCGCCGCAGCCGAACGACCGAGCGCAGCGAGTCAGTGAGCGAGGAA
GCGGAAGAGCGCCCAATACGCAAACCGCCTCTCCCCGCGCGTTGGCCGATTCATTAATGCAGCTGGCACG
ACAGGTTTCCCGACTGGAAAGCGGGCAGTGAGCGCAACGCAATTAATACGCGTACCGCTAGCCAGGAAGA
GTTTGTAGAAACGCAAAAAGGCCATCCGTCAGGATGGCCTTCTGCTTAGTTTGATGCCTGGCAGTTTATG
GCGGGCGTCCTGCCCGCCACCCTCCGGGCCGTTGCTTCACAACGTTCAAATCCGCTCCCG
Features (pLannotate 1.2.2; 12 found; start..end, strand, type, name):
     45..88      +  terminator     rrnB T1 terminator: Escherichia coli rrnB; transcription terminator T1 from the E. coli rrnB gene
    135..171     -  CDS            lacZα (fragment): LacZα fragment of β-galactosidase; lacZ fragment
    252..947     +  CDS            TagBFP: TagBFP is a basic (constitutively fluorescent) blue fluorescent protein published in 2008, derived from Entacmaea quadricolor. It is reported to be a very rapidly-maturing monomer with very low acid sensitivity.
   1014..1664    +  CDS            nfsB: NFSB_SALTY - Also known as nfnB From Salmonella typhimurium (strain LT2 / SGSC1412 / ATCC 700720).
   1681..1698    -  promoter       T7 promoter (fragment): promoter for bacteriophage T7 RNA polymerase
   1703..1837    -  polyA_signal   SV40 poly(A) signal: SV40 polyadenylation signal
   2012..2035    +  promoter       Pc promoter (fragment): intI1 (promoter lies within the coding sequence); class 1 integron promoter
   2211..2267    +  CDS            GmR (fragment): gentamycin acetyltransferase; aacC1; confers resistance to gentamycin
   2274..3065    +  CDS            SmR: aminoglycoside adenylyltransferase (Murphy, 1985); aadA; confers resistance to spectinomycin and streptomycin
   3158..3746    +  rep_origin     ori: high-copy-number ColE1/pMB1/pBR322/pUC origin of replication
   3929..4021    +  CDS            lacI (fragment): lac repressor; lacI; The lac repressor binds to the lac operator to inhibit transcription in E. coli. This inhibition can be relieved by adding lactose or isopropyl-β-D-thiogalactopyranoside (IPTG).
   4076..4103    -  terminator     rrnB T2 terminator: transcription terminator T2 from the E. coli rrnB gene
