[The description below was written by a language model from this plasmid's Addgene catalogue record and pLannotate feature annotations shown in this document.]
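Description:
pMC-ME_T2A-BFP-P2A-NTRv2-pA ORF-1 is a roughly 4.2 kb "middle entry" module for a Golden Gate-style (Mini-Golden) assembly system. It was built on the pU6a:sgRNA#3 backbone and is intended for constructing minicircle donor DNA for knock-in genome editing in zebrafish. It is propagated in E. coli through a high-copy ColE1/pUC-type origin and selected with spectinomycin via the aadA (SmR) aminoglycoside adenylyltransferase gene. This gene sits downstream of a class 1 integron Pc promoter fragment and a short gentamicin-resistance remnant. Small fragments of lacZα, lacI and a T7 promoter, together with the rrnB T1 and T2 terminators, appear to be backbone leftovers rather than functional parts of the payload.

The payload is a promoterless cassette flanked by BsaI sites. These Type IIS sites allow it to be released and ligated in a defined order with other entry modules. According to the record, it reads T2A, blue fluorescent protein (annotated as TagBFP), P2A, nitroreductase version 2 (detected as an nfsB-type nitroreductase), followed by an SV40 polyadenylation signal. The 2A peptides were not annotated individually, but gaps before and between the two coding sequences are consistent with their presence.

The record does not define "ORF-1", but it presumably denotes one reading-frame variant, so that the cassette can be fused in frame to an endogenous coding sequence. On such integration, the 2A ribosome-skipping sequences would yield separate target protein, BFP and NTR products under the control of the host gene's own regulation. BFP would then report expression. Nitroreductase generally allows prodrug-dependent ablation of the labelled cells, though the record does not describe this use explicitly.
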