Addgene plasmid #200539: pMC-ME_T2A-BFP-P2A-NTRv2-pA ORF-1
Purpose: mini circle middle entry plasmid for T2A- BFP- P2A- ntr version 2- pA (ORF 1) with flanking BsaI cut sites
Depositing lab: Junsu Kang. Depositing organization: University of Wisconsin, Madison. Publication: Advancing knock-in approaches for robust genome editing in zebrafish. Rodriguez-Parks A, Beezley EG, Manna S, Silaban I, Almutawa SI, Cao S, Ahmed H, Guyer M, Baker S, Richards MP, Kang J. Biol Open. 2026 Feb 2:bio.062472. doi: 10.1242/bio.062472. PubMed 41630603.
Backbone
  Vector backbone: pU6a:sgRNA#3
  Backbone manufacturer: Addgene #64247
  Total vector size (bp): 4188
  Vector type: Mini-Golden
Growth in bacteria
  Bacterial resistance: Spectinomycin, 50 μg/mL
  Growth temperature: 37°C
  Growth strain: DH5alpha
  Copy number: Unknown
Gene/Insert
  Gene/Insert name: BFP, NTRv2
Terms and licenses: Academic/Nonprofit Terms; Industry Terms: Not Available to Industry
How to cite: pMC-ME_T2A-BFP-P2A-NTRv2-pA ORF-1 was a gift from Junsu Kang (Addgene plasmid # 200539 ; http://n2t.net/addgene:200539 ; RRID:Addgene_200539)
